>Addgene plasmid #163655 | SFS-GFP | addgene full sequence | sequence record 322781 | Addgene NGS Result
AGTTATTAATAGTAATCAATTACGGGGTCATTAGTTCATAGCCCATATATGGAGTTCCGCGTTACATAAC
TTACGGTAAATGGCCCGCCTGGCTGACCGCCCAACGACCCCCGCCCATTGACGTCAATAATGACGTATGT
TCCCATAGTAACGCCAATAGGGACTTTCCATTGACGTCAATGGGTGGAGTATTTACGGTAAACTGCCCAC
TTGGCAGTACATCAAGTGTATCATATGCCAAGTACGCCCCCTATTGACGTCAATGACGGTAAATGGCCCG
CCTGGCATTATGCCCAGTACATGACCTTATGGGACTTTCCTACTTGGCAGTACATCTACGTATTAGTCAT
CGCTATTACCATGGTGATGCGGTTTTGGCAGTACATCAATGGGCGTGGATAGCGGTTTGACTCACGGGGA
TTTCCAAGTCTCCACCCCATTGACGTCAATGGGAGTTTGTTTTGGCACCAAAATCAACGGGACTTTCCAA
AATGTCGTAACAACTCCGCCCCATTGACGCAAATGGGCGGTAGGCGTGTACGGTGGGAGGTCTATATAAG
CAGAGCTGGTTTAGTGAACCGTCAGATCCGCTAGCGCTACCGGACTCAGATCTCGAGGCCACCATGATTC
ACACCAACCTGAAGAAAAAGTGTAGTGGAAGTATCTGCTATGGGACTATTGCTGTGATCGTCTTTTTCTT
GATTGGATTTATGATTGGCTACTTGGGCTATAAGGAAAAGAAGAAAGGGAGTTACTATGATTCCTTTAAA
TTGCAAACCAAGGAATTCCAGGTGTTAAAGAGTCTGGGGAAATTGGCCATGGGGTCTGATTCCCAGTCTG
TATCCTCAAGCAGCACCCAGGACCCCCACAGGGGCCGCCAGACCCTCGGCAGTCTCAGAGGCCTAGCCAA
GGCCAAACCAGAGGCCTCCTTCCAGGTGTGGAACAAGGACAGCTCTTCCAAAAACCTTATCCCTAGGCTG
CAAAAGATCTGGAAGAATTACCTAAGCATGAACAAGTACAAAGTGTCCTACAAGGGGCCAGGACCAGGCA
TCAAGTTCAGTGCAGAGGCCCTGCGCTGCCACCTCCGGGACCATGTGAATGTATCCATGGTAGAGGTCAC
AGATTTTCCCTTCAATACCTCTGAATGGGAGGGTTATCTGCCCAAGGAGAGCATTAGGACCAAGGCTGGG
CCTTGGGGCAGGTGTGCTGTTGTGTCGTCAGCGGGATCTCTGAAGTCCTCCCAACTAGGCAGAGAAATCG
ATGATCATGACGCAGTCCTGAGGTTTAATGGGGCACCCACAGCCAACTTCCAACAAGATGTGGGCACAAA
AACTACCATTCGCCTGATGAACTCTCAGTTGGTTACCACAGAGAAGCGCTTCCTCAAAGACAGTTTGTAC
AATGAAGGAATCCTAATTGTATGGGACCCATCTGTATACCACTCAGATATCCCAAAGTGGTACCAGAATC
CGGATTATAATTTCTTTAACAACTACAAGACTTATCGTAAGCTGCACCCCAATCAGCCCTTTTACATCCT
CAAGCCCCAGATGCCTTGGGAGCTATGGGACATTCTTCAAGAAATCTCCCCAGAAGAGATTCAGCCAAAC
CCCCCATCCTCTGGGATGCTTGGTATCATCATCATGATGACGCTGTGTGACCAGGTGGATATTTATGAGT
TCCTCCCATCCAAGCGCAAGACTGACGTGTGCTACTACTACCAGAAGTTCTTCGATAGTGCCTGCACGAT
GGGTGCCTACCACCCGCTGCTCTATGAGAAGAATTTGGTGAAGCATCTCAACCAGGGCACAGATGAGGAC
ATCTACCTGCTTGGAAAAGCCACACTGCCTGGCTTCCGGACCATTCACTGCCGGGATCCACCGGTCGCCA
CCATGGTGTCCAAGGGCGAGGAGCTGTTCACCGGGGTGGTGCCCATCCTGGTCGAGCTGGACGGCGACGT
AAACGGCCACAAGTTCTCCGTGCGGGGCGAGGGCGAGGGCGATGCCACCAACGGCAAGCTGACCCTGAAG
TTCATCAGCACCACCGGCAAGCTGCCCGTGCCCTGGCCCACCCTCGTGACCACCCTGACCTACGGCGTGC
AGAGCTTCTCCCGCTACCCCGACCACATGAAGCGCCACGACTTCTTCAAGAGCGCCATGCCCGAAGGCTA
CGTCCAGGAGCGCACCATCTCCTTCAAGGACGACGGCACCTACAAGACCCGCGCCGAGGTGAAGTTCGAG
GGCGACACCCTGGTGAACCGCATCGAGCTGAAGGGCATCGACTTCAAGGAGGACGGCAACATCCTGGGGC
ACAAGCTGGAGTACAACTTCAACTCCCACAACGTCTATATCACCGCCGACAAGCAGAAGAACGGCATCAA
GGCCAACTTCAAGATCCGCCACAACGTGGAGGACGGCTCCGTGCAGCTCGCCGACCACTACCAGCAGAAC
ACCCCCATCGGCGACGGCCCCGTGCTGCTGCCCGACAACCACTACCTGTCCACCCAGTCCAAGCTGTCCA
AAGACCCCAACGAGAAGCGCGATCACATGGTCCTTCTGGAATTCGTGACCGCCGCCGGGATCACTCACGG
CATGGACGAGCTGTACAAGTAAGCGGCCGCGACTCTAGATCATAATCAGCCATACCACATTTGTAGAGGT
TTTACTTGCTTTAAAAAACCTCCCACACCTCCCCCTGAACCTGAAACATAAAATGAATGCAATTGTTGTT
GTTAACTTGTTTATTGCAGCTTATAATGGTTACAAATAAAGCAATAGCATCACAAATTTCACAAATAAAG
CATTTTTTTCACTGCATTCTAGTTGTGGTTTGTCCAAACTCATCAATGTATCTTAAGGCGTAAATTGTAA
GCGTTAATATTTTGTTAAAATTCGCGTTAAATTTTTGTTAAATCAGCTCATTTTTTAACCAATAGGCCGA
AATCGGCAAAATCCCTTATAAATCAAAAGAATAGACCGAGATAGGGT
[37 nt withheld, positions 2988-3024]
AAAGAACGTGGACTCCAACGTCAAAGG
[49 nt withheld, positions 3052-3100]
T
[91 nt withheld, positions 3102-3192]
G
[124 nt withheld, positions 3194-3317]
CAGGTGGCACTTTTCGGGGAAATGTGCGCGGAACCCCTATTTGTTTATTTTTCTAAATACATTCAAATAT
GTATCCGCTCATGAGACAATAACCCTGATAAATGCTTCAATAATATTGAAAAAGGAAGAGTCCTGAGGCG
GAAAGAACCAGCTGTGGAATGTGTGTCAGTTAGGGTGTGGAAAGTCCCCAGGCTCCCCAGCAGGCAGAAG
TATGCAAAGCATGCATCTCAATTAGTCAGCAACCAGGTGTGGAAAGTCCCCAGGCTCCCCAGCAGGCAGA
AGTATGCAAAGCATGCATCTCAATTAGTCAGCAACCATAGTCCCGCCCCTAACTCCGCCCATCCCGCCCC
TAACTCCGCCCAGTTCCGCCCATTCTCCGCCCCATGGCTGACTAATTTTTTTTATTTATGCAGAGGCCGA
GGCCGCCTCGGCCTCTGAGCTATTCCAGAAGTAGTGAGGAGGCTTTTTTGGAGGCCTAGGCTTTTGCAAA
GATCGATCAAGAGACAGGATGAGGATCGTTTCGCATGATTGAACAAGATGGATTGCACGCAGGTTCTCCG
GCCGCTTGGGTGGAGAGGCTATTCGGCTATGACTGGGCACAACAGACAATCGGCTGCTCTGATGCCGCCG
TGTTCCGGCTGTCAGCGCAGGGGCGCCCGGTTCTTTTTGTCAAGACCGACCTGTCCGGTGCCCTGAATGA
ACTGCAAGACGAGGCAGCGCGGCTATCGTGGCTGGCCACGACGGGCGTTCCTTGCGCAGCTGTGCTCGAC
GTTGTCACTGAAGCGGGAAGGGACTGGCTGCTATTGGGCGAAGTGCCGGGGCAGGATCTCCTGTCATCTC
ACCTTGCTCCTGCCGAGAAAGTATCCATCATGGCTGATGCAATGCGGCGGCTGCATACGCTTGATCCGGC
TACCTGCCCATTCGACCACCAAGCGAAACATCGCATCGAGCGAGCACGTACTCGGATGGAAGCCGGTCTT
GTCGATCAGGATGATCTGGACGAAGAGCATCAGGGGCTCGCGCCAGCCGAACTGTTCGCCAGGCTCAAGG
CGAGCATGCCCGACGGCGAGGATCTCGTCGTGACCCATGGCGATGCCTGCTTGCCGAATATCATGGTGGA
AAATGGCCGCTTTTCTGGATTCATCGACTGTGGCCGGCTGGGTGTGGCGGACCGCTATCAGGACATAGCG
TTGGCTACCCGTGATATTGCTGAAGAGCTTGGCGGCGAATGGGCTGACCGCTTCCTCGTGCTTTACGGTA
TCGCCGCTCCCGATTCGCAGCGCATCGCCTTCTATCGCCTTCTTGACGAGTTCTTCTGAGCGGGACTCTG
GGGTTCGAAATGACCGACCAAGCGACGCCCAACCTGCCATCACGAGATTTCGATTCCACCGCCGCCTTCT
ATGAAAGGTTGGGCTTCGGAATCGTTTTCCGGGACGCCGGCTGGATGATCCTCCAGCGCGGGGATCTCAT
GCTGGAGTTCTTCGCCCACCCTAGGGGGAGGCTAACTGAAACACGGAAGGAGACAATACCGGAAGGAACC
CGCGCTATGACGGCAATAAAAAGACAGAATAAAACGCACGGTGTTGGGTCGTTTGTTCATAAACGCGGGG
TTCGGTCCCAGGGCTGGCACTCTGTCGATACCCCACCGAGACCCCATTGGGGCCAATACGCCCGCGTTTC
TTCCTTTTCCCCACCCCACCCCCCAAGTTCGGGTGAAGGCCCAGGGCTCGCAGCCAACGTCGGGGCGGCA
GGCCCTGCCATAGCCTCAGGTTACTCATATATACTTTAGATTGATTTAAAACTTCATTTTTAATTTAAAA
GGATCTAGGTGAAGATCCTTTTTGATAATCTCATGACCAAAATCCCTTAACGTGAGTTTTCGTTCCACTG
AGCGTCAGACCCCGTAGAAAAGATCAAAGGATCTTCTTGAGATCCTTTTTTTCTGCGCGTAATCTGCTGC
TTGCAAACAAAAAAACCACCGCTACCAGCGGTGGTTTGTTTGCCGGATCAAGAGCTACCAACTCTTTTTC
CGAAGGTAACTGGCTTCAGCAGAGCGCAGATACCAAATACTGTTCTTCTAGTGTAGCCGTAGTTAGGCCA
CCACTTCAAGAACTCTGTAGCACCGCCTACATACCTCGCTCTGCTAATCCTGTTACCAGTGGCTGCTGCC
AGTGGCGATAAGTCGTGTCTTACCGGGTTGGACTCAAGACGATAGTTACCGGATAAGGCGCAGCGGTCGG
GCTGAACGGGGGGTTCGTGCACACAGCCCAGCTTGGAGCGAACGACCTACACCGAACTGAGATACCTACA
GCGTGAGCTATGAGAAAGCGCCACGCTTCCCGAAGGGAGAAAGGCGGACAGGTATCCGGTAAGCGGCAGG
GTCGGAACAGGAGAGCGCACGAGGGAGCTTCCAGGGGGAAACGCCTGGTATCTTTATAGTCCTGTCGGGT
TTCGCCACCTCTGACTTGAGCGTCGATTTTTGTGATGCTCGTCAGGGGGGCGGAGCCTATGGAAAAACGC
CAGCAACGCGGCCTTTTTACGGTTCCTGGCCTTTTGCTGGCCTTTTGCTCACATGTTCTTTCCTGCGTTA
TCCCCTGATTCTGTGGATAACCGTATTACCGCCATGCATT
Features (pLannotate 1.2.2; 15 found; start..end, strand, type, name):
     60..363     +  enhancer       CMV enhancer: human cytomegalovirus immediate early enhancer
    364..567     +  promoter       CMV promoter: human cytomegalovirus (CMV) immediate early promoter
    590..617     +  misc_feature   MCS (fragment): multiple cloning site
    624..1871    +  CDS            ST6GAL1: SIAT1_HUMAN - Also known as SIAT1. Experimental evidence at protein level: Swiss-Prot protein existence level 1. Transfers sialic acid from CMP-sialic acid to galactose- containing acceptor substrates. From Homo sapiens (Human).
   1893..2612    +  CDS            moxGFP: monomeric GFP variant optimized for use in oxidizing environments such as the secretory pathway (Costantini et al., 2015)
   2628..2711    +  CDS            large T antigen (fragment): large T antigen from SV40 (simian virus 40)
   2734..2855    +  polyA_signal   SV40 poly(A) signal: SV40 polyadenylation signal
   2889..3317    -  rep_origin     f1 ori (sequence partly withheld): f1 bacteriophage origin of replication; arrow indicates direction of (+) strand synthesis
   3344..3448    +  promoter       AmpR promoter: bla
   3450..3807    +  promoter       SV40 promoter: SV40 enhancer and early promoter
   3842..4636    +  CDS            NeoR/KanR: aminoglycoside phosphotransferase from Tn5; aph(3')-II (or nptII); confers resistance to neomycin, kanamycin, and G418 (Geneticin®)
   4657..4809    +  CDS            ble (fragment): BLE_KLEPN - Experimental evidence at protein level: Swiss-Prot protein existence level 1. Binding protein with a strong affinity to the bleomycin family of antibiotics. Binds to CL990; an antimitotic-antibiotic compound. From Klebsiella pneumoniae.
   4868..4915    +  polyA_signal   HSV TK poly(A) signal: herpes simplex virus thymidine kinase polyadenylation signal (Cole and Stacy, 1985)
   5006..5022    -  polyA_signal   bGH poly(A) signal (fragment): bovine growth hormone polyadenylation signal
   5244..5832    +  rep_origin     ori: high-copy-number ColE1/pMB1/pBR322/pUC origin of replication
