[The description below was written by a language model from this plasmid's Addgene catalogue record and pLannotate feature annotations shown in this document.]
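Description:
SFS-GFP is a mammalian expression plasmid of about 5.9 kb built on the pmoxGFP-N1 backbone, an N1-style vector in which an inserted open reading frame is fused upstream of a GFP variant. It replicates in E. coli at high copy from a ColE1/pUC-type origin and is selected with kanamycin. The NeoR/KanR aminoglycoside phosphotransferase gene is driven by a bacterial (bla) promoter placed in tandem with the SV40 enhancer/early promoter and is terminated by the HSV TK polyadenylation signal, so the same marker could also support G418 selection in mammalian cells. An f1 origin is also present. The short large T antigen, ble and bGH poly(A) fragments called in the feature table appear to be small backbone remnants or partial matches rather than functional elements.

The payload is a 1,248 bp human chimeric coding sequence cloned between XhoI and BamHI. It lies downstream of the CMV immediate early enhancer and promoter and is followed by the SV40 polyadenylation signal. The chimera keeps the cytosolic tail and luminal domain of the Golgi sialyltransferase ST6GAL1 but replaces its transmembrane domain with that of the transferrin receptor (TFR), which explains the name SFS. The automated annotation labels the whole insert as ST6GAL1 because most of the sequence derives from that gene.

The insert is fused at its C terminus to moxGFP, a monomeric GFP optimized for oxidizing environments such as the secretory pathway. This suits a type II membrane protein whose C terminus faces the lumen. The construct belongs to a domain-swap study that quantified Golgi retention of glycosyltransferases, where it allows fluorescence imaging of how the transmembrane domain contributes to ST6GAL1 localization.
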