Addgene plasmid #163655: SFS-GFP
Purpose: Expresses a TFR and ST6GAL1 swapped chimera with the cytosolic tail from ST6GAL1, TMD from TFR and luminal domain from ST6GAL1 in mammalian cells
Depositing lab: Lei Lu. Depositing organization: Nanyang Technological University (NTU). Publication: A quantitative study of the Golgi retention of glycosyltransferases. Sun X, Mahajan D, Chen B, Song Z, Lu L. J Cell Sci. 2021 Oct 15;134(20). pii: 272560. doi: 10.1242/jcs.258564. Epub 2021 Oct 21. PubMed 34533190.
Backbone
  Vector backbone: pmoxGFP-N1
  Backbone manufacturer: E. Snapp (Addgene plasmid # 68070)
  Backbone size w/o insert (bp): 4700
  Total vector size (bp): 5948
  Vector type: Mammalian Expression
Growth in bacteria
  Bacterial resistance: Kanamycin, 50 μg/mL
  Growth temperature: 37°C
  Growth strain: DH5alpha
  Copy number: High Copy
Gene/Insert
  Gene/Insert name: ST6 beta-galactoside alpha-2,6-sialyltransferase 1 and transferrin receptor (alt name: ST6GAL1 and TFR)
  Species: H. sapiens (human)
  Insert size (bp): 1248
  Mutation: This chimera contains the cytosolic tail from ST, TMD from TFR and luminal domain from ST.
  GenBank ID: BC040009 NM_001128148
  Entrez Gene: ST6GAL1 (a.k.a. CDw75, SIAT1, ST6GalI, ST6N); TFRC (a.k.a. CD71, IMD46, T9, TFR, TFR1, TR, TRFR, p90)
  Tag / fusion protein: GFP (C terminal on backbone)
  Cloning method: Restriction Enzyme; 5′ cloning site XhoI (not destroyed); 3′ cloning site BamHI (not destroyed)
  Sequencing primers: 5′ CMV-F
Terms and licenses: Academic/Nonprofit Terms; Industry Terms: Not Available to Industry
How to cite: SFS-GFP was a gift from Lei Lu (Addgene plasmid # 163655 ; http://n2t.net/addgene:163655 ; RRID:Addgene_163655)
